>Addgene plasmid #173989 | pGL3-noSV40-humanEC1.45_p300peak1-2_CoordinatorMutant#5 | addgene full sequence | sequence record 341765 | Addgene NGS Result
CATTCCGGTACTGTTGGTAAAGCCACCATGGAAGACGCCAAAAACATAAAGAAAGGCCCGGCGCCATTCT
ATCCGCTGGAAGATGGAACCGCTGGAGAGCAACTGCATAAGGCTATGAAGAGATACGCCCTGGTTCCTGG
AACAATTGCTTTTACAGATGCACATATCGAGGTGGACATCACTTACGCTGAGTACTTCGAAATGTCCGTT
CGGTTGGCAGAAGCTATGAAACGATATGGGCTGAATACAAATCACAGAATCGTCGTATGCAGTGAAAACT
CTCTTCAATTCTTTATGCCGGTGTTGGGCGCGTTATTTATCGGAGTTGCAGTTGCGCCCGCGAACGACAT
TTATAATGAACGTGAATTGCTCAACAGTATGGGCATTTCGCAGCCTACCGTGGTGTTCGTTTCCAAAAAG
GGGTTGCAAAAAATTTTGAACGTGCAAAAAAAGCTCCCAATCATCCAAAAAATTATTATCATGGATTCTA
AAACGGATTACCAGGGATTTCAGTCGATGTACACGTTCGTCACATCTCATCTACCTCCCGGTTTTAATGA
ATACGATTTTGTGCCAGAGTCCTTCGATAGGGACAAGACAATTGCACTGATCATGAACTCCTCTGGATCT
ACTGGTCTGCCTAAAGGTGTCGCTCTGCCTCATAGAACTGCCTGCGTGAGATTCTCGCATGCCAGAGATC
CTATTTTTGGCAATCAAATCATTCCGGATACTGCGATTTTAAGTGTTGTTCCATTCCATCACGGTTTTGG
AATGTTTACTACACTCGGATATTTGATATGTGGATTTCGAGTCGTCTTAATGTATAGATTTGAAGAAGAG
CTGTTTCTGAGGAGCCTTCAGGATTACAAGATTCAAAGTGCGCTGCTGGTGCCAACCCTATTCTCCTTCT
TCGCCAAAAGCACTCTGATTGACAAATACGATTTATCTAATTTACACGAAATTGCTTCTGGTGGCGCTCC
CCTCTCTAAGGAAGTCGGGGAAGCGGTTGCCAAGAGGTTCCATCTGCCAGGTATCAGGCAAGGATATGGG
CTCACTGAGACTACATCAGCTATTCTGATTACACCCGAGGGGGATGATAAACCGGGCGCGGTCGGTAAAG
TTGTTCCATTTTTTGAAGCGAAGGTTGTGGATCTGGATACCGGGAAAACGCTGGGCGTTAATCAAAGAGG
CGAACTGTGTGTGAGAGGTCCTATGATTATGTCCGGTTATGTAAACAATCCGGAAGCGACCAACGCCTTG
ATTGACAAGGATGGATGGCTACATTCTGGAGACATAGCTTACTGGGACGAAGACGAACACTTCTTCATCG
TTGACCGCCTGAAGTCTCTGATTAAGTACAAAGGCTATCAGGTGGCTCCCGCTGAATTGGAATCCATCTT
GCTCCAACACCCCAACATCTTCGACGCAGGTGTCGCAGGTCTTCCCGACGATGACGCCGGTGAACTTCCC
GCCGCCGTTGTTGTTTTGGAGCACGGAAAGACGATGACGGAAAAAGAGATCGTGGATTACGTCGCCAGTC
AAGTAACAACCGCGAAAAAGTTGCGCGGAGGAGTTGTGTTTGTGGACGAAGTACCGAAAGGTCTTACCGG
AAAACTCGACGCAAGAAAAATCAGAGAGATCCTCATAAAGGCCAAGAAGGGCGGAAAGATCGCCGTGTAA
TTCTAGAGTCGGGGCGGCCGGCCGCTTCGAGCAGACATGATAAGATACATTGATGAGTTTGGACAAACCA
CAACTAGAATGCAGTGAAAAAAATGCTTTATTTGTGAAATTTGTGATGCTATTGCTTTATTTGTAACCAT
TATAAGCTGCAATAAACAAGTTAACAACAACAATTGCATTCATTTTATGTTTCAGGTTCAGGGGGAGGTG
TGGGAGGTTTTTTAAAGCAAGTAAAACCTCTACAAATGTGGTAAAATCGATAAGGATCTGGATCCGTCGA
CCGATGCCCTTGAGAGCCTTCAACCCAGTCAGCTCCTTCCGGTGGGCGCGGGGCATGACTATCGTCGCCG
CACTTATGACTGTCTTCTTTATCATGCAACTCGTAGGACAGGTGCCGGCAGCGCTCTTCCGCTTCCTCGC
TCACTGACTCGCTGCGCTCGGTCGTTCGGCTGCGGCGAGCGGTATCAGCTCACTCAAAGGCGGTAATACG
GTTATCCACAGAATCAGGGGATAACGCAGGAAAGAACATGTGAGCAAAAGGCCAGCAAAAGGCCAGGAAC
CGTAAAAAGGCCGCGTTGCTGGCGTTTTTCCATAGGCTCCGCCCCCCTGACGAGCATCACAAAAATCGAC
GCTCAAGTCAGAGGTGGCGAAACCCGACAGGACTATAAAGATACCAGGCGTTTCCCCCTGGAAGCTCCCT
CGTGCGCTCTCCTGTTCCGACCCTGCCGCTTACCGGATACCTGTCCGCCTTTCTCCCTTCGGGAAGCGTG
GCGCTTTCTCATAGCTCACGCTGTAGGTATCTCAGTTCGGTGTAGGTCGTTCGCTCCAAGCTGGGCTGTG
TGCACGAACCCCCCGTTCAGCCCGACCGCTGCGCCTTATCCGGTAACTATCGTCTTGAGTCCAACCCGGT
AAGACACGACTTATCGCCACTGGCAGCAGCCACTGGTAACAGGATTAGCAGAGCGAGGTATGTAGGCGGT
GCTACAGAGTTCTTGAAGTGGTGGCCTAACTACGGCTACACTAGAAGAACAGTATTTGGTATCTGCGCTC
TGCTGAAGCCAGTTACCTTCGGAAAAAGAGTTGGTAGCTCTTGATCCGGCAAACAAACCACCGCTGGTAG
CGGTGGTTTTTTTGTTTGCAAGCAGCAGATTACGCGCAGAAAAAAAGGATCTCAAGAAGATCCTTTGATC
TTTTCTACGGGGTCTGACGCTCAGTGGAACGAAAACTCACGTTAAGGGATTTTGGTCATGAGATTATCAA
AAAGGATCTTCACCTAGATCCTTTTAAATTAAAAATGAAGTTTTAAATCAATCTAAAGTATATATGAGTA
AACTTGGTCTGACAGTTACCAATGCTTAATCAGTGAGGCACCTATCTCAGCGATCTGTCTATTTCGTTCA
TCCATAGTTGCCTGACTCCCCGTCGTGTAGATAACTACGATACGGGAGGGCTTACCATCTGGCCCCAGTG
CTGCAATGATACCGCGAGACCCACGCTCACCGGCTCCAGATTTATCAGCAATAAACCAGCCAGCCGGAAG
GGCCGAGCGCAGAAGTGGTCCTGCAACTTTATCCGCCTCCATCCAGTCTATTAATTGTTGCCGGGAAGCT
AGAGTAAGTAGTTCGCCAGTTAATAGTTTGCGCAACGTTGTTGCCATTGCTACAGGCATCGTGGTGTCAC
GCTCGTCGTTTGGTATGGCTTCATTCAGCTCCGGTTCCCAACGATCAAGGCGAGTTACATGATCCCCCAT
GTTGTGCAAAAAAGCGGTTAGCTCCTTCGGTCCTCCGATCGTTGTCAGAAGTAAGTTGGCCGCAGTGTTA
TCACTCATGGTTATGGCAGCACTGCATAATTCTCTTACTGTCATGCCATCCGTAAGATGCTTTTCTGTGA
CTGGTGAGTACTCAACCAAGTCATTCTGAGAATAGTGTATGCGGCGACCGAGTTGCTCTTGCCCGGCGTC
AATACGGGATAATACCGCGCCACATAGCAGAACTTTAAAAGTGCTCATCATTGGAAAACGTTCTTCGGGG
CGAAAACTCTCAAGGATCTTACCGCTGTTGAGATCCAGTTCGATGTAACCCACTCGTGCACCCAACTGAT
CTTCAGCATCTTTTACTTTCACCAGCGTTTCTGGGTGAGCAAAAACAGGAAGGCAAAATGCCGCAAAAAA
GGGAATAAGGGCGACACGGAAATGTTGAATACTCATACTCTTCCTTTTTCAATATTATTGAAGCATTTAT
CAGGGTTATTGTCTCATGAGCGGATACATATTTGAATGTATTTAGAAAAATAAACAAATAGGGGTTCCGC
GCACATTTCCCCGAAAAGTGCCACCTG
[124 nt withheld, positions 4018-4141]
C
[91 nt withheld, positions 4143-4233]
A
[49 nt withheld, positions 4235-4283]
CCTTTGACGTTGGAGTCCACGTTCTTT
[37 nt withheld, positions 4311-4347]
ACCCTATCTCGGTCTATTCTTTTGATTTATAAGGGATTTTGCCGATTTCGGCCTATTGGTTAAAAAATGA
GCTGATTTAACAAAAATTTAACGCGAATTTTAACAAAATATTAACGCTTACAATTTGCCATTCGCCATTC
AGGCTGCGCAACTGTTGGGAAGGGCGATCGGTGCGGGCCTCTTCGCTATTACGCCAGCCCAAGCTACCAT
GATAAGTAAGTAATATTAAGGTACGGGAGGTACTTGGAGCGGCCGCAATAAAATATCTTTATTTTCATTA
CATCTGTGTGTTGGTTTTTTGTGTGAATCGATAGTACTAACATACGCTCTCCATCAAAACAAAACGAAAC
AAAACAAACTAGCAAAATAGGCTGTCCCCAGTGCAAGTGCAGGTGCCAGAACATTTCTCTATCGATAGGT
ACCGAGCTCTTATTTAAGCAGCTGAATTTGAGGTAATTAGTTACAGCTGCAATAGGTAAATTGACATTAA
ATAATATACTTGACGTTAGGCTTCTTTACTGTAACTCACTTCTGGATGGCATGTTGTTGTCTGTTTTTAC
CTTTCTCCTTCCCCGCCCCCCAATTGATCTATTAGGAAATAGAGAACTATCTTCATTTCTGCTCCTTCTT
CCAGGCTTGAATCTACACAACAGGCCACTCCCCAAAATTCCTCTGCTTAATTTAGAGAGCAGGTTTCAGG
GATTCACCTGGGAACAACAGCAGCAGGCACCTGACTCATATTCCTGGCGGAGAGGAAGGGAGGCCATGTA
GCTGCTCTTCCGTGGACGCGGATGCTTCCTGCCTCATAGCCGGGTCGCCTCCGCGCTAACCCCGTTGAAC
CTTGCAACCAGCCCCTCTAGAGTGTGGAAGAAAGGAGCATCGACCCAGCCTCAGGTTTCACTTCTGTTCT
AGTTTATCTATCTAACTTAGACCACATGTCTGTGCTTTCAGAAAATTTTCCCATTTTTGAATCACTAACA
GTACCCTTTATTCTTACTACTGCCAGGGATTCACTATTTTTAAACAGCTTTATTGTCATTTCAGTAGGAT
TTGGGGAAGAAAAGGAAGCGAATACATGTGTTCAATCCGTCATGTTGACTTGAAACTGCTGTTTTAAACT
GCTCTCTTTCTACGTATTTGATTCCTTTTGCTCTACCCATCCCCATGTGCCTCTACTTGTCAAGTATTGG
GAGATTATATAGGTTTCTTGTGTTTGTTGTGGTGATCAAAGTTTCTTGGGGCAGCGCCCTCATTATCTGT
CAGGCCTGGCTTCTATGATTGAGAACAGGTGCAGCCAAGCCTTTGCTCTCCCTACCACTTCTGTCTGTCA
AATAGAAAGCAGGAGGGAGCTTTTCTGTGGGATCTTTCCTTTCCTCTCAATTCTCTTTGCTGGAGAGCTC
TCCAGGATATTGGCAAGGATCTGAATTTGTGGCGCTAGCAGAGAAGCCCGAGTGAGTAACCAACTGTCCC
CAATTGTATTAGCCTTTTAAATAAAGGATTCCCAGCAAACATTCAGAAGAAACCATATGCCTTCCAGGGA
TAGGCAGCTGGAAGAGAGGGAAGAGATTAATACAGAAAAAAGCTATAGGCCATCCCGATCCTATTCTTCA
GTTCCTTTATTGGAGGCATTAAGTTTTATTTTATTAACTTCTTTCTTGCCCTTCAAAAGTTGAGGGTGCT
CACTCCAGGGCTTGTGGATATCTGCCCCAGAGAACCTCAGTGCAAAGGTTTGAAATCATGCTCAACTGTG
GCCGGAAGGATTGGGAGAGATCAGTGCTTGATTAACTTTCAGCTGCTATTGGTTTGCCTCAGTTCCTGCA
GGAGAATTAATCTGTAGGTTCGAGTAAATTTTGGATCTTAATGGATACCAGATACATTGAGCCCACCCAG
ACCACCAAGATTTTGCAATCCTTTTCCTCACATTTAAATGGTACAAATGAATTCATTCCTCCTTACTCAG
TGAACAGAATAACTCTACCTCAAGGTTTTTCTCATATAGCATTCACTTGATTTTGCCTTCTTTTCCAAGA
AAGTATAGATTCGTTGGGGCAAGGAGATCTGCGATCTGCATCTCAATTAGTCAGCAACCATAGTCCCGCC
CCTAACTCCGCCCATCCCGCCCCTAACTCCGCCCAGTTCCGCCCATTCTCCGCCCCATCGCTGACTAATT
TTTTTTATTTATGCAGAGGCCGAGGCCGCCTCGGCCTCTGAGCTATTCCAGAAGTAGTGAGGAGGCTTTT
TTGGAGGCCTAGGCTTTTGCAAAAAGCTTGG
Features (pLannotate 1.2.2; 12 found; start..end, strand, type, name):
     28..1680    +  CDS            luciferase: firefly luciferase; luc+; enhanced luc+ version of the luciferase gene
   1721..1842    -  polyA_signal   SV40 poly(A) signal: SV40 polyadenylation signal
   1865..1933    -  CDS            large T antigen (fragment): large T antigen from SV40 (simian virus 40)
   1955..2087    +  CDS            TcR (fragment): tetracycline efflux protein; tet; confers resistance to tetracycline
   2267..2855    -  rep_origin     ori: high-copy-number ColE1/pMB1/pBR322/pUC origin of replication
   3026..3886    -  CDS            AmpR: β-lactamase; bla; confers resistance to ampicillin, carbenicillin, and related antibiotics
   3887..3991    -  promoter       AmpR promoter: bla
   4018..4446    +  rep_origin     f1 ori (sequence partly withheld): f1 bacteriophage origin of replication; arrow indicates direction of (+) strand synthesis
   4478..4545    -  CDS            lacZα (fragment): LacZα fragment of β-galactosidase; lacZ fragment
   4604..4652    +  polyA_signal   poly(A) signal: synthetic polyadenylation signal
   4666..4757    +  misc_feature   pause site: RNA polymerase II transcriptional pause signal from the human α2 globin gene
   6414..6610    +  promoter       SV40 promoter: SV40 early promoter
