[The description below was written by a language model from this plasmid's Addgene catalogue record and pLannotate feature annotations shown in this document.]
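Description:
pGL3-noSV40-humanEC1.45_p300peak1-2_CoordinatorMutant#5 is a firefly luciferase enhancer reporter built on the Promega pGL3-Promoter backbone, intended for transfection into mammalian cells to measure cis-regulatory activity. It is maintained in E. coli as a high-copy plasmid through a ColE1/pUC-type origin and selected with ampicillin via the β-lactamase gene and its bla promoter. An f1 phage origin is also present. The short tetracycline-resistance, lacZα and SV40 large T antigen matches in the feature table are only fragments, most likely backbone remnants or annotation hits rather than functional genes.

The test insert is a roughly 1.6 kb human sequence comprising p300 peak 1 and peak 2 of EC1.45, an enhancer cluster associated with SOX9, in which Coordinator motif #5 has been mutated. The insert itself is not annotated. However, the unannotated stretch between the upstream pause site and the SV40 early promoter is about the right size, which is consistent with the enhancer lying immediately upstream of the promoter. That minimal SV40 promoter drives the luc+ firefly luciferase coding sequence, which is terminated by the SV40 late poly(A) signal. A synthetic poly(A) signal and an α2-globin RNA polymerase II pause site sit ahead of the insert and reduce read-through transcription from the backbone, lowering background. The "noSV40" in the name is not explained in the record, and both the catalogue fields and the annotation show that an SV40 promoter is present. No SV40 enhancer is annotated.

Luciferase output reflects how strongly the cloned element boosts the weak promoter, so this mutant would typically be compared with the wild-type EC1.45 reporter to assess the contribution of that single Coordinator motif. The associated publication concerns long-range enhancers in human neural crest and craniofacial disease.
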