Addgene plasmid #173989: pGL3-noSV40-humanEC1.45_p300peak1-2_CoordinatorMutant#5
Purpose: Firefly luciferase enhancer reporter plasmid.
Depositing lab: Joanna Wysocka. Depositing organization: Stanford University. Publication: Loss of Extreme Long-Range Enhancers in Human Neural Crest Drives a Craniofacial Disorder. Long HK, Osterwalder M, Welsh IC, Hansen K, Davies JOJ, Liu YE, Koska M, Adams AT, Aho R, Arora N, Ikeda K, Williams RM, Sauka-Spengler T, Porteus MH, Mohun T, Dickel DE, Swigut T, Hughes JR, Higgs DR, Visel A, Selleri L, Wysocka J. Cell Stem Cell. 2020 Nov 5;27(5):765-783.e14. doi: 10.1016/j.stem.2020.09.001. Epub 2020 Sep 28. PubMed 32991838.
Backbone
  Vector backbone: pGL3-Promoter, GenBank: U47298.2
  Backbone manufacturer: Promega
  Backbone size w/o insert (bp): 5016
  Vector type: Luciferase
Growth in bacteria
  Bacterial resistance: Ampicillin, 100 μg/mL
  Growth temperature: 37°C
  Growth strain: DH5alpha
  Copy number: High Copy
Gene/Insert
  Gene/Insert name: p300 peak 1 and peak 2 from SOX9 enhancer cluster EC1.45 with Coordinator motif #5 mutated
  Species: H. sapiens (human)
  Insert size (bp): 1602
  Mutation: Coordinator motif mutation #5
  Promoter: SV40 promoter
  Cloning method: Restriction Enzyme; 5′ cloning site unknown (unknown if destroyed)
  Sequencing primers: 5′ CGCTCTCCATCAAAACAAAACG; 3′ GAGTTAGGGGCGGGATGG
Terms and licenses: Academic/Nonprofit Terms; Industry Terms: Not Available to Industry
How to cite: pGL3-noSV40-humanEC1.45_p300peak1-2_CoordinatorMutant#5 was a gift from Joanna Wysocka (Addgene plasmid # 173989 ; http://n2t.net/addgene:173989 ; RRID:Addgene_173989)
